>Addgene plasmid #49524 | pEN41A-T38S38 | depositor full sequence | sequence record 73916 | pEN41A-T38S38 sequence 3880 bps
GCTAGCATGGATGTTTTCCCAGTCACGACGTTGTAAAACGACGGCCAGTCTTAAGCTCGGGCCCGAGTTA
ACGCTACCATGGAGCTCCAAATAATGATTTTATTTTGACTGATAGTGACCTGTTCGTTGCAACAAATTGA
TAAGCAATGCTTTTTTATAATGCCAACTTTGTATAGAAAAGTTGCAGCTGGCTAGCGAGTCATGAGGTCA
CCATGGTCATTAGGAGCCGCTCTCGCACTTCAGCTGCTTCTCCAAGCCGCAGATGATCAGCTCCAGGCCG
AACAAGAAGGCCGGCTCGGCGCCCTGGTGGTCGAACAGCTCGATGGCCTGGCGCAGCAACGGCGGCATGC
TGTCGGTGGTCGGGGTCTCGCGCTCCTCCTTGGCGGCCGTGTGCTCCTGGTCCTCCAACACGCAGCCCAG
GGTGAAGTGGCCCACGGCCGACAGGGCGTACAACGCGTTCTCCAGCGAGAAGCCGTTCTCGGTCATGAAG
CGCAGCTGGGTCTCCACGGTGTCGTACTGCTTCTCGTCCGGGCGGGTGCCCAGGTGCACCTTGGCGCCGT
CGCGGTAGCGCAGCAGCGCGCGGCGGAACGACATGGCGTTGTTGCGCAGGAACGACTGCCACGACTCGCC
GGCCGCCGGCAGCGAGTAGTCGTGGTGGCGCGCCAGGATCTCCACCGCCAGGGCGTCCAGCAGGGCCCGC
TTGTTCTTGACGTGCCAGTACAGGGTCTTCTGCGCGACGCCCAGCTTCTGGGCCAGCTTGCGGGTGGTCA
CGCCCTCGATGCCGACCTCGTTGCCCAGGGCCAGGGCGGAGTTGATGACCTTGGACTTGTCCAGGCGGGA
CATTGCGAAGTGATTCCTCCTGATGGTACCCTAGGTCAGATCAACGGCCTGGTCGACAAGGGCAATACGG
TGATCGTCATCGAACATAACCTGGACGTGATCGGCCGTCAACTCGTTGAGGTACCGGTCGGATTCAAATG
GTTCGTCGACGGTCTGATCCCGCGGTGTGCACCGATGCCCTCACGGTTCCAGCGGTCGACCAGGTCCTCG
CCGTGACGCCCCTTGATCGCAAACGCCACCGAATGCACCACGGCCACAGCCAAAGCCGACACGCTGGTTA
CCACGACGATGTTCACGGGGGGCCCTCGCGGATCTGGCCCAACTGCTGGACTTCCACCGAAGCAATCGAG
CCGATGTCACGCTGCAACTGGTGCGGGTGGGCGACCCGCGGGCATTCGGCTGCGTACCCACCGACGAGGA
GGACCGCGTAGTCGCCTTTCTGGAGAAGACGGAGCAGACGGTGCTGTTGGGCGCCTGCTGGATTCCCAGG
TCTTCGAACACCGACACGCTCGCGGCGTGATCCAATATTCAAGTTTGTACAAAAAAGTTGAACGAGAAAC
GTAAAATGATATAAATATCAATATATTAAATTAGATTTTGCATAAAAAACAGACTACATAATACTGTAAA
ACACAACATATGCAGTCACTATGAACCAACTACTTAGATGGTATTAGTGACCTGTAGAATTCGAGCTCTA
GAGCTGCAGGGCGGCCGCGATGTCAGGTGGCACTTTTCGGGGAAATGTGCGCGGAACCCCTATTTGTTTA
TTTTTCTAAATACATTCAAATATGTATCCGCTCATGAGACAATAACCCTGATAAATGCTTCAATAATATT
GAAAAAGGAAGAGTATGAGTATTCAACATTTCCGTGTCGCCCTTATTCCCTTTTTTGCGGCATTTTGCCT
TCCTGTTTTTGCTCACCCAGAAACGCTGGTGAAAGTAAAAGATGCTGAAGATCAGTTGGGTGCACGAGTG
GGTTACATCGAACTGGATCTCAACAGCGGTAAGATCCTTGAGAGTTTTCGCCCCGAAGAACGTTTTCCAA
TGATGAGCACTTTTAAAGTTCTGCTATGTGGCGCGGTATTATCCCGTATTGACGCCGGGCAAGAGCAACT
CGGTCGCCGCATACACTATTCTCAGAATGACTTGGTTGAGTACTCACCAGTCACAGAAAAGCATCTTACG
GATGGCATGACAGTAAGAGAATTATGCAGTGCTGCCATAACCATGAGTGATAACACTGCGGCCAACTTAC
TTCTGACAACGATCGGAGGACCGAAGGAGCTAACCGCTTTTTTGCACAACATGGGGGATCATGTAACTCG
CCTTGATCGTTGGGAACCGGAGCTGAATGAAGCCATACCAAACGACGAGCGTGACACCACGATGCCTGTA
GCAATGGCAACAACGTTGCGCAAACTATTAACTGGCGAACTACTTACTCTAGCTTCCCGGCAACAATTAA
TAGACTGGATGGAGGCGGATAAAGTTGCAGGACCACTTCTGCGCTCGGCCCTTCCGGCTGGCTGGTTTAT
TGCTGATAAATCTGGAGCCGGTGAGCGTGGGTCTCGCGGTATCATTGCAGCACTGGGGCCAGATGGTAAG
CCCTCCCGTATCGTAGTTATCTACACGACGGGGAGTCAGGCAACTATGGATGAACGAAATAGACAGATCG
CTGAGATAGGTGCCTCACTGATTAAGCATTGGTAACTGTCAGACCAAGTTTACTCATATATACTTTAGAT
TGATTTAAAACTTCATTTTTAATTTAAAAGGATCTAGGTGAAGATCCTTTTTGATAATCTCATGACCAAA
ATCCCTTAACGTGAGTTTTCGTTCCACTGAGCGTCAGACCCCGTAGAAAAGATCAAAGGATCTTCTTGAG
ATCCTTTTTTTCTGCGCGTAATCTGCTGCTTGCAAACAAAAAAACCACCGCTACCAGCGGTGGTTTGTTT
GCCGGATCAAGAGCTACCAACTCTTTTTCCGAAGGTAACTGGCTTCAGCAGAGCGCAGATACCAAATACT
GTTCTTCTAGTGTAGCCGTAGTTAGGCCACCACTTCAAGAACTCTGTAGCACCGCCTACATACCTCGCTC
TGCTAATCCTGTTACCAGTGGCTGCTGCCAGTGGCGATAAGTCGTGTCTTACCGGGTTGGACTCAAGACG
ATAGTTACCGGATAAGGCGCAGCGGTCGGGCTGAACGGGGGGTTCGTGCACACAGCCCAGCTTGGAGCGA
ACGACCTACACCGAACTGAGATACCTACAGCGTGAGCTATGAGAAAGCGCCACGCTTCCCGAAGGGAGAA
AGGCGGACAGGTATCCGGTAAGCGGCAGGGTCGGAACAGGAGAGCGCACGAGGGAGCTTCCAGGGGGAAA
CGCCTGGTATCTTTATAGTCCTGTCGGGTTTCGCCACCTCTGACTTGAGCGTCGATTTTTGTGATGCTCG
TCAGGGGGGCGGAGCCTATGGAAAAACGCCAGCAACGCGGCCTTTTTACGGTTCCTGGCCTTTTGCTGGC
CTTTTGCTCACATGTTCTTTCCTGCGTTATCCCCTGATTCTGTGGATAACCGTATTACCGCCTTTGAGTG
AGCTGATACCGCTCGCCGCAGCCGAACGACCGAGCGCAGCGAGTCAGTGAGCGAGGAAGCGGAAGAGCGC
CCAATACGCAAACCGCCTCTCCCCGCGCGTTGGCCGATTCATTAATGCAGCTGGCACGACAGGTTTCCCG
ACTGGAAAGCGGGCAGTGAGCGCAACGCAATTAATACGCGTACCGCTAGCCAGGAAGAGTTTGTAGAAAC
GCAAAAAGGCCATCCGTCAGGATGGCCTTCTGCTTAGTTTGATGCCTGGCAGTTTATGGCGGGCGTCCTG
CCCGCCACCCTCCGGGCCGTTGCTTCACAACGTTCAAATCCGCTCCCGGCGGATTTGTCCTACTCAGGAG
AGCGTTCACCGACAAACAACAGATAAAACGAAAGGCCCAGTCTTCCGACTGAGCCTTTCGTTTTATTTGA
TGCCTGGCAGTTCCCTACTCTCGCGTTAAC
Features (pLannotate 1.2.2; 12 found; start..end, strand, type, name):
     13..49      -  CDS            lacZα (fragment): LacZα fragment of β-galactosidase; lacZ fragment
     88..173     +  protein_bind   attL1 (fragment): mutant version of attL; recombination site for the Gateway® LR reaction LR Clonase™
    164..184     +  protein_bind   attB4: mutant version of attB; core recombination site for the Gateway® BP reaction BP Clonase™
    223..843     -  CDS            tetR: TETR2_ECOLX - Experimental evidence at protein level: Swiss-Prot protein existence level 1. TetR is the repressor of the tetracycline resistance element; its N-terminal region forms a helix-turn-helix structure and binds DNA. Binding of tetracycline to TetR reduces the repressor affinity for the tetracycline resistance gene (tetA) promoter operator sites. From Escherichia coli.
    940..996     +  CDS            pgm (fragment): PGM_ECOLI - Experimental evidence at protein level: Swiss-Prot protein existence level 1. This enzyme participates in both the breakdown and synthesis of glucose. From Escherichia coli (strain K12).
   1370..1493    +  protein_bind   attR1: mutant version of attR; recombination site for the Gateway® LR reaction LR Clonase™
   1590..1694    +  promoter       AmpR promoter: bla
   1695..2555    +  CDS            AmpR: β-lactamase; bla; confers resistance to ampicillin, carbenicillin, and related antibiotics
   2726..3314    +  rep_origin     ori: high-copy-number ColE1/pMB1/pBR322/pUC origin of replication
   3497..3589    +  CDS            lacI (fragment): lac repressor; lacI; The lac repressor binds to the lac operator to inhibit transcription in E. coli. This inhibition can be relieved by adding lactose or isopropyl-β-D-thiogalactopyranoside (IPTG).
   3644..3671    -  terminator     rrnB T2 terminator: transcription terminator T2 from the E. coli rrnB gene
   3803..3846    +  terminator     rrnB T1 terminator: Escherichia coli rrnB; transcription terminator T1 from the E. coli rrnB gene
