[The description below was written by a language model from this plasmid's Addgene catalogue record and pLannotate feature annotations shown in this document.]
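Description:
pEN41A-T38S38 is a 3,880 bp Gateway entry clone built on the pDO41A backbone (2,728 bp) and maintained in E. coli. It replicates from a high-copy ColE1/pUC-type origin and is selected with ampicillin through a bla (AmpR) cassette driven by its own promoter. rrnB T1 and T2 terminators lie in the backbone, where such elements typically insulate the cloning region from read-through transcription. Short lacZα and lacI fragments are also annotated and appear to be backbone remnants rather than functional genes.

The 1,152 bp insert, described as "constitutive TetR38", is an expression cassette in which the Ptb38 promoter drives a reverse TetR variant (tetR38). The feature table identifies a roughly 620 bp tetR coding sequence on the minus strand. The promoter itself is not annotated, and a short hit to E. coli pgm upstream of the gene may be a spurious match within that regulatory region. Reverse TetR proteins bind tet operators in the presence of tetracycline-class inducers rather than in their absence, so adding the inducer silences rather than activates a tetO-controlled target gene.

According to the catalogue entry, the cassette is flanked by attL4 and attL1 sites, allowing LR recombination into the attR4 and attR1 positions of a destination vector, as in multisite Gateway assemblies. The automated annotation labels the flanking sites differently (an attL1 fragment overlapping an attB4 core on one side, and "attR1" on the other). This probably reflects imperfect matching among closely related att variants, and the depositor's description should take precedence. The associated publication concerns a genetic strategy for identifying drug targets relevant to bacterial persistence, which is consistent with using this module to build regulated gene-silencing constructs.
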