Addgene plasmid #49524: pEN41A-T38S38
Purpose: Ampicillin resistant; entry clone encoding reverse TetR (tetR38) and contains attL4 and attL1 sites for recombination into a Gateway destination vector at the attR4 and attR1 sites
Depositing lab: Dirk Schnappinger. Depositing organization: Cornell University. Publication: A genetic strategy to identify targets for the development of drugs that prevent bacterial persistence. Kim JH, O'Brien KM, Sharma R, Boshoff HI, Rehren G, Chakraborty S, Wallach JB, Monteleone M, Wilson DJ, Aldrich CC, Barry CE 3rd, Rhee KY, Ehrt S, Schnappinger D. Proc Natl Acad Sci U S A. 2013 Nov 4. 10.1073/pnas.1315860110 PubMed 24191058.
Backbone
  Vector backbone: pDO41A
  Backbone size w/o insert (bp): 2728
  Total vector size (bp): 3880
Growth in bacteria
  Bacterial resistance: Ampicillin, 100 μg/mL
  Growth temperature: 37°C
  Growth strain: Mach1
  Copy number: Unknown
Gene/Insert
  Gene/Insert name: constitutive TetR38
  Insert size (bp): 1152
  Promoter: Ptb38
  Cloning method: Gateway Cloning
  Sequencing primers: 5′ n/a; 3′ n/a
Terms and licenses: Academic/Nonprofit Terms; Industry Terms: Not Available to Industry
How to cite: pEN41A-T38S38 was a gift from Dirk Schnappinger (Addgene plasmid # 49524 ; http://n2t.net/addgene:49524 ; RRID:Addgene_49524)
