>Addgene plasmid #49524 | pEN41A-T38S38 | addgene partial sequence | sequence record 76212 | pQE-Fwd
CTCGAATTCTACAGGTCACTAATACCATCTAAGTAGTTGGTTCATAGTGACTGCATATGTTGTGTTTTAC
AGTATTATGTAGTCTGTTTTTTATGCAAAATCTAATTTAATATATTGATATTTATATCATTTTACGTTTC
TCGTTCAACTTTTTTGTACAAACTTGAATATTGGATCACGCCGCGAGCGTGTCGGTGTTCGAAGACCTGG
GAATCCAGCAGGCGCCCAACAGCACCGTCTGCTCCGTCTTCTCCAGAAAGGCGACTACGCGGTCCTCCTC
GTCGGTGGGTACGCAGCCGAATGCCCGCGGGTCGCCCACCCGCACCAGTTGCAGCGTGACATCGGCTCGA
TTGCTTCGGTGGAAGTCCAGCAGTTGGGCCAGATCCGCGAGGGCCCCCCGTGAACATCGTCGTGGTAACC
AGCGTGTCGGCTTTGGCTGTGGCCGTGGTGCATTCGGTGGCGTTTGCGATCAAGGGGCGTCACGGCGAGG
ACCTGGTCGACCGCTGGAACCGTGAGGGCATCGGTGCACACCGCGGGATCAGACCGTCGACGAACCATTT
GAATCCGACCGGTACCTCAACGAGTTGACGGCCGATCACGTCCAGGTTATGTTCGATGACGATCACCGTA
TTGCCCTTGTCGACCAGGCCGTTGATCTGACCTAGGGTACCATCAGGAGGAATCACTTCGCAATGTCCCG
CCTGGACAAGTCCAAGGTCATCAACTCCGCCCTGGCCCTGGGCAACGAGGTCGGCATCGAGGGCGTGACC
ACCCGCAAGCTGGCCCAGAAGCTGGGCGTCGCGCAGAAGACCCTGTACTGGCACGTCAAGAACAAGCGGG
CCCTGCTGGACGCCCTGGCGGTGGAGATCCTGGCGCGCCACCACGACTACTCGCTGCCGGCGGCCGGCGA
GTCGTGGCAGTCGTTCCTGCGCAACAACG
