>Addgene plasmid #49524 | pEN41A-T38S38 | addgene partial sequence | sequence record 77099 | pCR8_F1 5'-ttgatgcctggcagttccct-3'
GTCACGACGTTGTAAAACGACGGCCAGTCTTAAGCTCGGGCCCGAGTTAACGCTACCATGGAGCTCCAAA
TAATGATTTTATTTTGACTGATAGTGACCTGTTCGTTGCAACAAATTGATAAGCAATGCTTTTTTATAAT
GCCAACTTTGTATAGAAAAGTTGCAGCTGGCTAGCGAGTCATGAGGTCACCATGGTCATTAGGAGCCGCT
CTCGCACTTCAGCTGCTTCTCCAAGCCGCAGATGATCAGCTCCAGGCCGAACAAGAAGGCCGGCTCGGCG
CCCTGGTGGTCGAACAGCTCGATGGCCTGGCGCAGCAACGGCGGCATGCTGTCGGTGGTCGGGGTCTCGC
GCTCCTCCTTGGCGGCCGTGTGCTCCTGGTCCTCCAACACGCAGCCCAGGGTGAAGTGGCCCACGGCCGA
CAGGGCGTACAACGCGTTCTCCAGCGAGAAGCCGTTCTCGGTCATGAAGCGCAGCTGGGTCTCCACGGTG
TCGTACTGCTTCTCGTCCGGGCGGGTGCCCAGGTGCACCTTGGCGCCGTCGCGGTAGCGCAGCAGCGCGC
GGCGGAACGACATGGCGTTGTTGCGCAGGAACGACTGCCACGACTCGCCGGCCGCCGGCAGCGAGTAGTC
GTGGTGGCGCGCCAGGATCTCCACCGCCAGGGCGTCCAGCAGGGCCCGCTTGTTCTTGACGTGCCAGTAC
AGGGTCTTCTGCGCGACGCCCAGCTTCTGGGCCAGCTTGCGGGTGGTCACGCCCTCGATGCCGACCTCGT
TGCCCAGGGCCAGGGCGGAGTTGATGACCTTGGACTTGTCCAGGCGGGACATTGCGAAGTGATTCCTCCT
GATGGTACCCTAGGTCAGATCAACGGCCTGGTCGACAA
